Addgene plasmid #80098: pWUKI Cas1 P282L Cas2
Purpose: Encodes Cas1 P282L and Cas2
Depositing lab: George Church. Depositing organization: Harvard Medical School. Publication: Molecular recordings by directed CRISPR spacer acquisition. Shipman SL, Nivala J, Macklis JD, Church GM. Science. 2016 Jun 9. pii: aaf1175. 10.1126/science.aaf1175 PubMed 27284167.
Backbone
  Vector backbone: pCDF-1b
  Total vector size (bp): 6068
  Vector type: Bacterial Expression
Growth in bacteria
  Bacterial resistance: Spectinomycin, 50 μg/mL
  Growth temperature: 37°C
  Growth strain: DH5alpha
  Copy number: Unknown
Gene/Insert 1
  Gene/Insert name: Cas1
  Mutation: P282L
  Entrez Gene: cas1 (a.k.a. b2755, ECK2750, ygbT)
Gene/Insert 2
  Gene/Insert name: Cas2
  Entrez Gene: cas2 (a.k.a. b2754, ECK2749, ygbF)
Gene/Insert 3
  Gene/Insert name: CRISPR Array
Terms and licenses: Academic/Nonprofit Terms; Industry Terms: Not Available to Industry
How to cite: pWUKI Cas1 P282L Cas2 was a gift from George Church (Addgene plasmid # 80098 ; http://n2t.net/addgene:80098 ; RRID:Addgene_80098)
