[The description below was written by a language model from this plasmid's Addgene catalogue record and pLannotate feature annotations shown in this document.]
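Description:
pWUKI Cas1 P282L Cas2 is a 6,068 bp bacterial expression plasmid built on the pCDF-1b backbone. It replicates from the CloDF13 (CDF) origin, which lets it coexist in E. coli with plasmids carrying compatible origins. Selection is with spectinomycin through the aadA (SmR) aminoglycoside adenylyltransferase gene. The backbone also carries lacI under its own promoter, which supplies the repressor needed for inducible control.

The main payload is an operon-like arrangement of the E. coli cas1 (ygbT) and cas2 (ygbF) genes. A T7 promoter with an adjacent lac operator and a T7 gene 10 ribosome binding site lies upstream, and a T7 terminator lies downstream. Expression therefore depends on T7 RNA polymerase in the host and is inducible with IPTG. Cas1 carries the P282L substitution. Fragments of the vector's S-Tag follow cas2, and the record does not show whether they are fused to it. Cas1 and Cas2 form the complex that integrates new spacers into CRISPR arrays.

The catalogue lists a CRISPR array as a third insert, but the automated annotation does not mark it, so its position cannot be given from the table. Downstream of the T7 terminator is a second cassette with a CAP site, lac promoter and operator, a region matching SUMO, and a KanR (aph(3')-Ia) coding sequence. The record does not explain this cassette's purpose, and kanamycin is not listed as a selection marker.

The associated publication concerns molecular recording by directed CRISPR spacer acquisition. This suggests the plasmid is used to test how the Cas1 mutant affects spacer acquisition, although the stated purpose says only that it encodes Cas1 P282L and Cas2.
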