Features (pLannotate 1.2.2; 21 found; start..end, strand, type, name):
      1..19      +  promoter       T7 promoter: promoter for bacteriophage T7 RNA polymerase
     20..44      +  protein_bind   lac operator: The lac repressor binds to the lac operator to inhibit transcription in E. coli. This inhibition can be relieved by adding lactose or isopropyl-β-D-thiogalactopyranoside (IPTG). lac repressor encoded by lacI
     59..81      +  RBS            RBS: efficient ribosome binding site from bacteriophage T7 gene 10 (Olins and Rangwala, 1989)
     88..1002    +  CDS            ygbT: CAS1_ECOLI - Also known as cas1. Experimental evidence at protein level: Swiss-Prot protein existence level 1. CRISPR (clustered regularly interspaced short palindromic repeat), is an adaptive immune system that provides protection against mobile genetic elements (viruses, transposable elements and conjugative plasmids) (PubMed:21255106, PubMed:24920831, PubMed:24793649). CRISPR clusters contain sequences complementary to antecedent mobile elements and target invading nucleic acids. CRISPR clusters are transcribed and processed into CRISPR RNA (crRNA). The Cas1-Cas2 complex is involved in CRIS
   1007..1288    +  CDS            ygbF (sequence withheld): CAS2_ECOLI - Also known as cas2. Experimental evidence at protein level: Swiss-Prot protein existence level 1. CRISPR (clustered regularly interspaced short palindromic repeat), is an adaptive immune system that provides protection against mobile genetic elements (viruses, transposable elements and conjugative plasmids) (PubMed:21255106, PubMed:24920831, PubMed:24793649). CRISPR clusters contain sequences complementary to antecedent mobile elements and target invading nucleic acids. CRISPR clusters are transcribed and processed into CRISPR RNA (crRNA). The Cas1-Cas2 complex is involved in CRIS
   1313..1354    +  CDS            S-Tag (fragment): affinity and epitope tag derived from pancreatic ribonuclease A
   1384..1401    +  CDS            SET1 (fragment): solubility-enhancement tag derived from T7 phage gene 10B
   1409..1456    +  terminator     T7 terminator: transcription terminator for bacteriophage T7 RNA polymerase
   1557..1578    +  protein_bind   CAP binding site: CAP binding activates transcription in the presence of cAMP. E. coli catabolite activator protein
   1593..1623    +  promoter       lac promoter: promoter for the E. coli lac operon
   1631..1647    +  protein_bind   lac operator: The lac repressor binds to the lac operator to inhibit transcription in E. coli. This inhibition can be relieved by adding lactose or isopropyl-β-D-thiogalactopyranoside (IPTG). lac repressor encoded by lacI
   1682..1969    +  CDS            SUMO: cleavable ubiquitin-like protein tag; S. cerevisiae SMT3 (truncated and modified); modified to prevent cleavage by eukaryotic SUMO proteases
   2080..2892    +  CDS            KanR: aminoglycoside phosphotransferase; aph(3')-Ia; confers resistance to kanamycin in bacteria or G418 (Geneticin®) in eukaryotes
   2984..3775    -  CDS            SmR: aminoglycoside adenylyltransferase (Murphy, 1985); aadA; confers resistance to spectinomycin and streptomycin
   3776..3867    -  promoter       AmpR promoter: bla
   3915..4653    -  rep_origin     CloDF13 ori: Plasmids containing the CloDF13 (CDF) origin of replication can be propagated in E. coli cells that contain additional plasmids with compatible origins.
   4750..4814    -  CDS            TcR (fragment): tetracycline efflux protein; tet; confers resistance to tetracycline
   4829..4850    -  protein_bind   CAP binding site: CAP binding activates transcription in the presence of cAMP. E. coli catabolite activator protein
   4863..5945    -  CDS            lacI: lac repressor; lacI; The lac repressor binds to the lac operator to inhibit transcription in E. coli. This inhibition can be relieved by adding lactose or isopropyl-β-D-thiogalactopyranoside (IPTG).
   5946..6023    -  promoter       lacI promoter: lacI
   6031..6066    -  CDS            TcR (fragment): tetracycline efflux protein; tet; confers resistance to tetracycline
>Addgene plasmid #80098 | pWUKI Cas1 P282L Cas2 | depositor full sequence | sequence record 150472 | pWUKI Cas1 P282L Cas2 sequence 6068 bps
TAATACGACTCACTATAGGGGAATTGTGAGCGGATAACAATTCCCCTGTAGAAATAATTTTGTTTAACTT
TAATAAGGAGATATACCATGACCTGGCTTCCCCTTAATCCCATTCCACTCAAAGATCGCGTCTCCATGAT
CTTTCTGCAATATGGGCAGATCGATGTAATAGATGGCGCGTTTGTACTTATCGACAAGACAGGGATCCGC
ACTCATATTCCTGTTGGCTCGGTTGCCTGCATCATGCTGGAACCTGGTACACGGGTTTCGCATGCAGCTG
TACGCCTGGCTGCGCAAGTTGGAACATTGTTGGTATGGGTGGGGGAAGCGGGCGTTCGTGTTTATGCTTC
TGGTCAGCCTGGAGGTGCGCGTTCAGATAAGCTGCTCTATCAGGCAAAACTTGCTCTGGATGAAGATTTG
CGTCTGAAGGTCGTACGTAAAATGTTTGAACTTCGGTTTGGAGAACCTGCGCCTGCCCGGCGCTCCGTAG
AGCAACTCAGAGGTATAGAAGGCAGTCGCGTGCGGGCAACCTACGCACTTCTGGCGAAGCAATACGGCGT
GACATGGAATGGACGTCGCTACGATCCGAAAGACTGGGAAAAGGGCGATACGATCAACCAATGCATTAGC
GCTGCAACTTCCTGTTTATACGGCGTAACTGAAGCGGCGATACTTGCAGCTGGTTATGCACCAGCTATTG
GGTTTGTGCATACAGGAAAGCCTCTTTCCTTTGTTTACGATATTGCAGACATCATTAAATTTGACACTGT
TGTACCGAAAGCTTTTGAGATAGCGCGTCGTAACCCTGGTGAGCCGGACCGGGAAGTCCGTTTGGCGTGC
AGGGATATTTTTCGCAGTAGTAAAACATTAGCCAAATTGATTCCGCTTATAGAGGACGTGCTTGCCGCTG
GAGAAATACAACCGCCGGCCCTACCTGAAGATGCACAGCCTGTTGCCATTCCGCTTCCTGTTTCACTGGG
AGATGCAGGCCATCGGAGTAGCTGAA
[282 nt withheld, positions 1007-1288]
TGAGCGGCCGCACTCGAGTCTGGTAAAGAAACCGCTGCTGCGAAATTTGAACGCCAGCACATGGACTCGT
CTACTAGCGCAGCTTAATTAACCTAGGCTGCTGCCACCGCTGAGCAATAACTAGCATAACCCCTTGGGGC
CTCTAAACGGGTCTTGAGGGGTTTTTTGCTGAAACCTCAGGCATTTGAGAAGCACACGGTCACACTGCTT
CCGGTAGTCAATAAACCGGTAAACCAGCAATAGACATAAGCGGTGAGCGCAACGCAATTAATGTGAGTTA
GCTCACTCATTAGGCACCCCAGGCTTTACACTTTATGCTTCCGGCTCGTATGTTGTGTGGAATTGTGAGC
GGATAACAATTTCACACAGGAAACAGCTATGGGGTCCCTGCAGGACTCAGAAGTCAATCAAGAAGCTAAG
CCAGAGGTCAAGCCAGAAGTCAAGCCTGAGACTCACATCAATTTAAAGGTGTCCGATGGATCTTCAGAGA
TCTTCTTCAAGATCAAAAAGACCACTCCTTTAAGAAGGCTGATGGAAGCGTTCGCTAAAAGACAGGGTAA
GGAAATGGACTCCTTAAGATTCTTGTACGACGGTATTAGAATTCAAGCTGATCAGGCCCCTGAAGATTTG
GACATGGAGGATAACGATATTATTGAGGCTCACCGCGAACAGATTGGAGGTCGGTTTATCCCCGCTGGCG
CGGGGAACTCTCTAAAAGTATACATTTGTTCTTAAAGCATTTTTTCCCATACAAACAACCCACCAACCTT
AATGTAACAGGATCTGGCAGTAGCCATATTCAACGGGAAACGTCTTGCTCTAGGCCGCGATTAAATTCCA
ACATGGATGCTGATTTATATGGGTATAAATGGGCTCGCGATAATGTCGGGCAATCAGGTGCGACAATCTA
TCGATTGTATGGGAAGCCCGATGCGCCAGAGTTGTTTCTGAAACATGGCAAAGGTAGCGTTGCCAATGAT
GTTACAGATGAGATGGTCAGACTAAACTGGCTGACGGAATTTATGCCTCTTCCGACCATCAAGCATTTTA
TCCGTACTCCTGATGATGCATGGTTACTCACCACTGCGATCCCCGGGAAAACAGCATTCCAGGTATTAGA
AGAATATCCTGATTCAGGTGAAAATATTGTTGATGCGCTGGCAGTGTTCCTGCGCCGGTTGCATTCGATT
CCTGTTTGTAATTGTCCTTTTAACAGCGACCGCGTATTTCGTCTCGCTCAGGCGCAATCACGAATGAATA
ACGGTTTGGTTGATGCGAGTGATTTTGATGACGAGCGTAATGGCTGGCCTGTTGAACAAGTCTGGAAAGA
AATGCATAAACTTTTGCCATTCTCACCGGATTCAGTCGTCACTCATGGTGATTTCTCACTTGATAACCTT
ATTTTTGACGAGGGGAAATTAATAGGTTGTATTGATGTTGGACGAGTCGGAATCGCAGACCGATACCAGG
ATCTTGCCATCCTATGGAACTGCCTCGGTGAGTTTTCTCCTTCATTACAGAAACGGCTTTTTCAAAAATA
TGGTATTGATAATCCTGATATGAATAAATTGCAGTTTCATTTGATGCTCGATGAGTTTTTCTAATAACCG
CTATTTAACGACCCTGCCCTGAACCGACGACCGGGTCATCGTGGCCGGATCTTGCGGCCCCTCGGCTTGA
ACGAATTGTTAGACATTATTTGCCGACTACCTTGGTGATCTCGCCTTTCACGTAGTGGACAAATTCTTCC
AACTGATCTGCGCGCGAGGCCAAGCGATCTTCTTCTTGTCCAAGATAAGCCTGTCTAGCTTCAAGTATGA
CGGGCTGATACTGGGCCGGCAGGCGCTCCATTGCCCAGTCGGCAGCGACATCCTTCGGCGCGATTTTGCC
GGTTACTGCGCTGTACCAAATGCGGGACAACGTAAGCACTACATTTCGCTCATCGCCAGCCCAGTCGGGC
GGCGAGTTCCATAGCGTTAAGGTTTCATTTAGCGCCTCAAATAGATCCTGTTCAGGAACCGGATCAAAGA
GTTCCTCCGCCGCTGGACCTACCAAGGCAACGCTATGTTCTCTTGCTTTTGTCAGCAAGATAGCCAGATC
AATGTCGATCGTGGCTGGCTCGAAGATACCTGCAAGAATGTCATTGCGCTGCCATTCTCCAAATTGCAGT
TCGCGCTTAGCTGGATAACGCCACGGAATGATGTCGTCGTGCACAACAATGGTGACTTCTACAGCGCGGA
GAATCTCGCTCTCTCCAGGGGAAGCCGAAGTTTCCAAAAGGTCGTTGATCAAAGCTCGCCGCGTTGTTTC
ATCAAGCCTTACGGTCACCGTAACCAGCAAATCAATATCACTGTGTGGCTTCAGGCCGCCATCCACTGCG
GAGCCGTACAAATGTACGGCCAGCAACGTCGGTTCGAGATGGCGCTCGATGACGCCAACTACCTCTGATA
GTTGAGTCGATACTTCGGCGATCACCGCTTCCCTCATACTCTTCCTTTTTCAATATTATTGAAGCATTTA
TCAGGGTTATTGTCTCATGAGCGGATACATATTTGAATGTATTTAGAAAAATAAACAAATAGCTAGCTCA
CTCGGTCGCTACGCTCCGGGCGTGAGACTGCGGCGGGCGCTGCGGACACATACAAAGTTACCCACAGATT
CCGTGGATAAGCAGGGGACTAACATGTGAGGCAAAACAGCAGGGCCGCGCCGGTGGCGTTTTTCCATAGG
CTCCGCCCTCCTGCCAGAGTTCACATAAACAGACGCTTTTCCGGTGCATCTGTGGGAGCCGTGAGGCTCA
ACCATGAATCTGACAGTACGGGCGAAACCCGACAGGACTTAAAGATCCCCACCGTTTCCGGCGGGTCGCT
CCCTCTTGCGCTCTCCTGTTCCGACCCTGCCGTTTACCGGATACCTGTTCCGCCTTTCTCCCTTACGGGA
AGTGTGGCGCTTTCTCATAGCTCACACACTGGTATCTCGGCTCGGTGTAGGTCGTTCGCTCCAAGCTGGG
CTGTAAGCAAGAACTCCCCGTTCAGCCCGACTGCTGCGCCTTATCCGGTAACTGTTCACTTGAGTCCAAC
CCGGAAAAGCACGGTAAAACGCCACTGGCAGCAGCCATTGGTAACTGGGAGTTCGCAGAGGATTTGTTTA
GCTAAACACGCGGTTGCTCTTGAAGTGTGCGCCAAAGTCCGGCTACACTGGAAGGACAGATTTGGTTGCT
GTGCTCTGCGAAAGCCAGTTACCACGGTTAAGCAGTTCCCCAACTGACTTAACCTTCGATCAAACCACCT
CCCCAGGTGGTTTTTTCGTTTACAGGGCAAAAGATTACGCGCAGAAAAAAAGGATCTCAAGAAGATCCTT
TGATCTTTTCTACTGAACCGCTCTAGATTTCAGTGCAATTTATCTCTTCAAATGTAGCACCTGAAGTCAG
CCCCATACGATATAAGTTGTAATTCTCATGTTAGTCATGCCCCGCGCCCACCGGAAGGAGCTGACTGGGT
TGAAGGCTCTCAAGGGCATCGGTCGAGATCCCGGTGCCTAATGAGTGAGCTAACTTACATTAATTGCGTT
GCGCTCACTGCCCGCTTTCCAGTCGGGAAACCTGTCGTGCCAGCTGCATTAATGAATCGGCCAACGCGCG
GGGAGAGGCGGTTTGCGTATTGGGCGCCAGGGTGGTTTTTCTTTTCACCAGTGAGACGGGCAACAGCTGA
TTGCCCTTCACCGCCTGGCCCTGAGAGAGTTGCAGCAAGCGGTCCACGCTGGTTTGCCCCAGCAGGCGAA
AATCCTGTTTGATGGTGGTTAACGGCGGGATATAACATGAGCTGTCTTCGGTATCGTCGTATCCCACTAC
CGAGATGTCCGCACCAACGCGCAGCCCGGACTCGGTAATGGCGCGCATTGCGCCCAGCGCCATCTGATCG
TTGGCAACCAGCATCGCAGTGGGAACGATGCCCTCATTCAGCATTTGCATGGTTTGTTGAAAACCGGACA
TGGCACTCCAGTCGCCTTCCCGTTCCGCTATCGGCTGAATTTGATTGCGAGTGAGATATTTATGCCAGCC
AGCCAGACGCAGACGCGCCGAGACAGAACTTAATGGGCCCGCTAACAGCGCGATTTGCTGGTGACCCAAT
GCGACCAGATGCTCCACGCCCAGTCGCGTACCGTCTTCATGGGAGAAAATAATACTGTTGATGGGTGTCT
GGTCAGAGACATCAAGAAATAACGCCGGAACATTAGTGCAGGCAGCTTCCACAGCAATGGCATCCTGGTC
ATCCAGCGGATAGTTAATGATCAGCCCACTGACGCGTTGCGCGAGAAGATTGTGCACCGCCGCTTTACAG
GCTTCGACGCCGCTTCGTTCTACCATCGACACCACCACGCTGGCACCCAGTTGATCGGCGCGAGATTTAA
TCGCCGCGACAATTTGCGACGGCGCGTGCAGGGCCAGACTGGAGGTGGCAACGCCAATCAGCAACGACTG
TTTGCCCGCCAGTTGTTGTGCCACGCGGTTGGGAATGTAATTCAGCTCCGCCATCGCCGCTTCCACTTTT
TCCCGCGTTTTCGCAGAAACGTGGCTGGCCTGGTTCACCACGCGGGAAACGGTCTGATAAGAGACACCGG
CATACTCTGCGACATCGTATAACGTTACTGGTTTCACATTCACCACCCTGAATTGACTCTCTTCCGGGCG
CTATCATGCCATACCGCGAAAGGTTTTGCGCCATTCGATGGTGTCCGGGATCTCGACGCTCTCCCTTATG
CGACTCCTGCATTAGGAAAT
