>Addgene plasmid #80098 | pWUKI Cas1 P282L Cas2 | addgene partial sequence | sequence record 155788 | T7 5'-TAATACGACTCACTATAGGG-3'
ATATTTTGTTTAACTTTAATAAGGAGATATACCATGACCTGGCTTCCCCTTAATCCCATTCCACTCAAAG
ATCGCGTCTCCATGATCTTTCTGCAATATGGGCAGATCGATGTAATAGATGGCGCGTTTGTACTTATCGA
CAAGACAGGGATCCGCACTCATATTCCTGTTGGCTCGGTTGCCTGCATCATGCTGGAACCTGGTACACGG
GTTTCGCATGCAGCTGTACGCCTGGCTGCGCAAGTTGGAACATTGTTGGTATGGGTGGGGGAAGCGGGCG
TTCGTGTTTATGCTTCTGGTCAGCCTGGAGGTGCGCGTTCAGATAAGCTGCTCTATCAGGCAAAACTTGC
TCTGGATGAAGATTTGCGTCTGAAGGTCGTACGTAAAATGTTTGAACTTCGGTTTGGAGAACCTGCGCCT
GCCCGGCGCTCCGTAGAGCAACTCAGAGGTATAGAAGGCAGTCGCGTGCGGGCAACCTACGCACTTCTGG
CGAAGCAATACGGCGTGACATGGAATGGACGTCGCTACGATCCGAAAGACTGGGAAAAGGGCGATACGAT
CAACCAATGCATTAGCGCTGCAACTTCCTGTTTATACGGCGTAACTGAAGCGGCGATACTTGCAGCTGGT
TATGCACCAGCTATTGGGTTTGTGCATACAGGAAAGCCTCTTTCCTTTGTTTACGATATTGCAGACATCA
TTAAATTTGACACTGTTGTACCGAAAGCTTTTGAGATAGCGCGTCGTA
