>Addgene plasmid #80098 | pWUKI Cas1 P282L Cas2 | addgene partial sequence | sequence record 155789 | T7term 5'-GCTAGTTATTGCTCAGCGG-3'
GCTGCGCTAGTAGACGAGTCCATGTGCTGGCGTTCAAATTTCGCAGCAGCGGTTTCTTTACCAGACTCGA
GTGCGGCCGCTCA
[282 nt withheld, positions 84-365]
TTCAGCTACTCCGATGGCCTGCATCTCCCAGTGAAACAGGAAGCGGAATGGCAACAGGCTGTGCATCTTC
AGGTAGGGCCGGCGGTTGTATTTCTCCAGCGGCAAGCACGTCCTCTATAAGCGGAATCAATTTGGCTAAT
GTTTTACTACTGCGAAAAATATCCCTGCACGCCAAACGGACTTCCCGGTCCGGCTCACCAGGGTTACGAC
GCGCTATCTCAAAAGCTTTCGGTACAACAGTGTCAAATTTAATGATGTCTGCAATATCGTAAACAAAGGA
AAGAGGCTTTCCTGTATGCACAAACCCAATAGCTGGTGCATAACCAGCTGCAAGTATCGCCGCTTCAGTT
ACGCCGTATAAACAGGAAGTTGCAGCGCTAATGCATTGGTTGATCGTATCGCCCTTTTCCCAGTCTTTCG
GATCGTAGCGACGTCCAT
