>Addgene plasmid #80098 | pWUKI Cas1 P282L Cas2 | addgene partial sequence | sequence record 156229 | M13pUC-Rev 5'-AGCGGATAACAATTTCACACAGG-3'
GACTCAGAAGTCAATCAAGAAGCTAAGCCAGAGGTCAAGCCAGAAGTCAAGCCTGAGACTCACATCAATT
TAAAGGTGTCCGATGGATCTTCAGAGATCTTCTTCAAGATCAAAAAGACCACTCCTTTAAGAAGGCTGAT
GGAAGCGTTCGCTAAAAGACAGGGTAAGGAAATGGACTCCTTAAGATTCTTGTACGACGGTATTAGAATT
CAAGCTGATCAGGCCCCTGAAGATTTGGACATGGAGGATAACGATATTATTGAGGCTCACCGCGAACAGA
TTGGAGGTCGGTTTATCCCCGCTGGCGCGGGGAACTCTCTAAAAGTATACATTTGTTCTTAAAGCATTTT
TTCCCATACAAACAACCCACCAACCTTAATGTAACAGGATCTGGCAGTAGCCATATTCAACGGGAAACGT
CTTGCTCTAGGCCGCGATTAAATTCCAACATGGATGCTGATTTATATGGGTATAAATGGGCTCGCGATAA
TGTCGGGCAATCAGGTGCGACAATCTATCGATTGTATGGGAAGCCCGATGCGCCAGAGTTGTTTCTGAAA
CATGGCAAAGGTAGCGTTGCCAATGATGTTACAGATGAGATGGTCAGACTAAACTGGCTGACGGAATTTA
TGCCTCTTCCGACCATCAAGCATTTTATCCGTACTCCTGATGATGCATGGTTACTCACCACTGCGATCCC
CGGGAAAACAGCATTCCAGGTATTAGAAGAATATCCTGATTCAGGTGAAAATATTGTTGATGCGCTGGCA
GTGTTCCTGCGCCGGTTGCATTCGATTCCTGTTTGTAATTGTCCTTT
